>Addgene plasmid #240061 | pIDTsmart-RC2-delVP12-VP12-454TAG | addgene full sequence | sequence record 477387 | Addgene NGS Result
CCCGTGTAAAACGACGGCCAGTTTATCTAGTCAGCTTGATTCTAGCTGATCGTGGACCGGAAGGTGAGCC
AGTGAGTTGATTGCAGTCCAGTTACGCTGGAGTCTGAGGCTCGTCCTGAATGATATGCGACCGCCGGAGG
GTTGCGTTTGAGACGGGCGACAGATCCAGTCGCGCTGCTCTCGTCGATCCGCTAGGGCGGCCGCTCTAGA
ACTAGTGGATCCCCCGGAAGATCAGAAGTTCCTATTCCGAAGTTCCTATTCTCTAGAAAGTATAGGAACT
TCTGATCTGCGCAGCCGCCATGCCGGGGTTTTACGAGATTGTGATTAAGGTCCCCAGCGACCTTGACGAG
CATCTGCCCGGCATTTCTGACAGCTTTGTGAACTGGGTGGCCGAGAAGGAATGGGAGTTGCCGCCAGATT
CTGACATGGATCTGAATCTGATTGAGCAGGCACCCCTGACCGTGGCCGAGAAGCTGCAGCGCGACTTTCT
GACGGAATGGCGCCGTGTGAGTAAGGCCCCGGAGGCCCTTTTCTTTGTGCAATTTGAGAAGGGAGAGAGC
TACTTCCACATGCACGTGCTCGTGGAAACCACCGGGGTGAAATCCATGGTTTTGGGACGTTTCCTGAGTC
AGATTCGCGAAAAACTGATTCAGAGAATTTACCGCGGGATCGAGCCGACTTTGCCAAACTGGTTCGCGGT
CACAAAGACCAGAAATGGCGCCGGAGGCGGGAACAAGGTGGTGGATGAGTGCTACATCCCCAATTACTTG
CTCCCCAAAACCCAGCCTGAGCTCCAGTGGGCGTGGACTAATATGGAACAGTATTTAAGCGCCTGTTTGA
ATCTCACGGAGCGTAAACGGTTGGTGGCGCAGCATCTGACGCACGTGTCGCAGACGCAGGAGCAGAACAA
AGAGAATCAGAATCCCAATTCTGATGCGCCGGTGATCAGATCAAAAACTTCAGCCAGGTACATGGAGCTG
GTCGGGTGGCTCGTGGACAAGGGGATTACCTCGGAGAAGCAGTGGATCCAGGAGGACCAGGCCTCATACA
TCTCCTTCAATGCGGCCTCCAACTCGCGGTCCCAAATCAAGGCTGCCTTGGACAATGCGGGAAAGATTAT
GAGCCTGACTAAAACCGCCCCCGACTACCTGGTGGGCCAGCAGCCCGTGGAGGACATTTCCAGCAATCGG
ATTTATAAAATTTTGGAACTAAACGGGTACGATCCCCAATATGCGGCTTCCGTCTTTCTGGGATGGGCCA
CGAAAAAGTTCGGCAAGAGGAACACCATCTGGCTGTTTGGGCCTGCAACTACCGGGAAGACCAACATCGC
GGAGGCCATAGCCCACACTGTGCCCTTCTACGGGTGCGTAAACTGGACCAATGAGAACTTTCCCTTCAAC
GACTGTGTCGACAAGATGGTGATCTGGTGGGAGGAGGGGAAGATGACCGCCAAGGTCGTGGAGTCGGCCA
AAGCCATTCTCGGAGGAAGCAAGGTGCGCGTGGACCAGAAATGCAAGTCCTCGGCCCAGATAGACCCGAC
TCCCGTGATCGTCACCTCCAACACCAACATGTGCGCCGTGATTGACGGGAACTCAACGACCTTCGAACAC
CAGCAGCCGTTGCAAGACCGGATGTTCAAATTTGAACTCACCCGCCGTCTGGATCATGACTTTGGGAAGG
TCACCAAGCAGGAAGTCAAAGACTTTTTCCGGTGGGCAAAGGATCACGTGGTTGAGGTGGAGCATGAATT
CTACGTCAAAAAGGGTGGAGCCAAGAAAAGACCCGCCCCCAGTGACGCAGATATAAGTGAGCCCAAACGG
GTGCGCGAGTCAGTTGCGCAGCCATCGACGTCAGACGCGGAAGCTTCGATCAACTACGCAGACAGGTACC
AAAACAAATGTTCTCGTCACGTGGGCATGAATCTGATGCTGTTTCCCTGCAGACAATGCGAGAGAATGAA
TCAGAATTCAAATATCTGCTTCACTCACGGACAGAAAGACTGTTTAGAGTGCTTTCCCGTGTCAGAATCT
CAACCCGTTTCTGTCGTCAAAAAGGCGTATCAGAAACTGTGCTACATTCATCATATCATGGGAAAGGTGC
CAGACGCTTGCACTGCCTGCGATCTGGTCAATGTGGATTTGGATGACTGCATCTTTGAACAATAAATGAT
TTAAATCAGGTCTCGCTGCCGATGGTTATCTTCCAGATTGGCTCGAGGACACTCTCTCTGAAGGAATAAG
ACAGTGGTGGAAGCTCAAACCTGGCCCACCACCACCAAAGCCCGCAGAGCGGCATAAGGACGACAGCAGG
GGTCTTGTGCTTCCTGGGTACAAGTACCTCGGACCCTTCAACGGACTCGACAAGGGAGAGCCGGTCAACG
AGGCAGACGCCGCGGCCCTCGAGCACGACAAAGCCTACGACCGGCAGCTCGACAGCGGAGACAACCCGTA
CCTCAAGTACAACCACGCCGACGCGGAGTTTCAGGAGCGCCTTAAAGAAGATACGTCTTTTGGGGGCAAC
CTCGGACGAGCAGTCTTCCAGGCGAAAAAGAGGGTTCTTGAACCTCTGGGCCTGGTTGAGGAACCTGTTA
AGACCGCTCCGGGAAAAAAGAGGCCGGTAGAGCACTCTCCTGTGGAGCCAGACTCCTCCTCGGGAACCGG
AAAGGCGGGCCAGCAGCCTGCAAGAAAAAGATTGAATTTTGGTCAGACTG
[609 nt withheld, positions 2711-3319]
TGAACAACGGGAGTCAGGCAGTAGGACGCTCTTCATTTTACTGCCTGGAGTACTTTCCTTCTCAGATGCT
GCGTACCGGAAACAACTTTACCTTCAGCTACACTTTTGAGGACGTTCCTTTCCACAGCAGCTACGCTCAC
AGCCAGAGTCTGGACCGTCTCATGAATCCTCTCATCGACCAGTACCTGTATTACTTGAGCAGAACAAACA
CTCCAAGTGGAACCACCACGCAGTCAAGGCTTCAGTTTTCTCAGGCCGGAGCGAGTGACATTCGGGACCA
GTCTAGGAACTGGCTTCCTGGACCCTGTTACCGCCAGCAGCGAGTATCAAAGACATCTGCGGATAACAAC
AACAGTGAATACTCGTGGACTGGAGCTACCAAGTACCACCTCAATGGCAGAGACTCTCTGGTGAATCCGG
GCCCGGCCATGGCAAGCCACAAGGACGATGAAGAAAAGTTTTTTCCTCAGAGCGGGGTTCTCATCTTTGG
GAAGCAAGGCTCAGAGAAAACAAATGTGGACATTGAAAAGGTCATGATTACAGACGAAGAGGAAATCAGG
ACAACCAATCCCGTGGCTACGGAGCAGTATGGTTCTGTATCTACCAACCTCCAGAGAGGCAACAGACAAG
CAGCTACCGCAGATGTCAACACACAAGGCGTTCTTCCAGGCATGGTCTGGCAGGACAGAGATGTGTACCT
TCAGGGGCCCATCTGGGCAAAGATTCCACACACGGACGGACATTTTCACCCCTCTCCCCTCATGGGTGGA
TTCGGACTTAAACACCCTCCTCCACAGATTCTCATCAAGAACACCCCGGTACCTGCGAATCCTTCGACCA
CCTTCAGTGCGGCAAAGTTTGCTTCCTTCATCACACAGTACTCCACGGGACAGGTCAGCGTGGAGATCGA
GTGGGAGCTGCAGAAGGAAAACAGCAAACGCTGGAATCCCGAAATTCAGTACACTTCCAACTACAACAAG
TCTGTTAATGTGGACTTTACTGTGGACACTAATGGCGTGTATTCAGAGCCTCGCCCCATTGGCACCAGAT
ACCTGACTCGTAATCTGTAATTGCTTGTTAATCAATAAACCGTTTAATTCGTTTCAGTTGAACTTTGGTC
TCTGCGTATTTCTTTCTTATCTAGTTTCCATGGCTACGTAGATAAGTAGCATGGCGGGTTAATCATTAAC
TACACCTGCAGGTTGACATTGATTATTGACTAGTTATTAATAGTAATCAATTACGGGGTCATTAGTTCAT
AGCCCATATATGGAGTTCCGCGTTACATAACTTACGGTAAATGGCCCGCCTGGCTGACCGCCCAACGACC
CCCGCCCATTGACGTCAATAATGACGTATGTTCCCATAGTAACGCCAATAGGGACTTTCCATTGACGTCA
ATGGGTGGAGTATTTACGGTAAACTGCCCACTTGGCAGTACATCAAGTGTATCATATGCCAAGTACGCCC
CCTATTGACGTCAATGACGGTAAATGGCCCGCCTGGCATTATGCCCAGTACATGACCTTATGGGACTTTC
CTACTTGGCAGTACATCTACGTATTAGTCATCGCTATTACCATGGTGATGCGGTTTTGGCAGTACATCAA
TGGGCGTGGATAGCGGTTTGACTCACGGGGATTTCCAAGTCTCCACCCCATTGACGTCAATGGGAGTTTG
TTTTGGCACCAAAATCAACGGGACTTTCCAAAATGTCGTAACAACTCCGCCCCATTGACGCAAATGGGCG
GTAGGCGTGTACGGTGGGAGGTCTATATAAGCAGAGCTCTCTGGCTAACTAGAGAACCCACTGCTTACTG
GCTTATCGAAATTAATACGACTCACTATAGGGAGACCCAAGCTGGCTAGCATGGCTCCGGGAAAAAAGAG
GCCGGTAGAGCACTCTCCTGTGGAGCCAGACTCCTCCTCGGGAACCGGAAAGGCGGGCCAGCAGCCTGCA
AGAAAAAGATTGAATTTTGGTCAGACTG
[64 nt withheld, positions 5308-5371]
CGGAACTAATACCCTCGCTACAGGCAGTGGCGCACCACTC
[69 nt withheld, positions 5412-5480]
CTC
[433 nt withheld, positions 5484-5916]
TGAACAACGGGAGTCAGGCAGTAGGACGCTCTTCATTTTACTGCCTGGAGTACTTTCCTTCTCAGATGCT
GCGTACCGGAAACAACTTTACCTTCAGCTACACTTTTGAGGACGTTCCTTTCCACAGCAGCTACGCTCAC
AGCCAGAGTCTGGACCGTCTCATGAATCCTCTCATCGACCAGTACCTGTATTACTTGAGCAGAACAAACA
CTCCAAGTGGATAGACCACGCAGTCAAGGCTTCAGTTTTCTCAGGCCGGAGCGAGTGACATTCGGGACCA
GTCTAGGAACTGGCTTCCTGGACCCTGTTACCGCCAGCAGCGAGTATCAAAGACATCTGCGGATAACAAC
AACAGTGAATACTCGTGGACTGGAGCTACCAAGTACCACCTCAATGGCAGAGACTCTCTGGTGAATCCGG
GCCCGGCCATGGCAAGCCACAAGGACGATGAAGAAAAGTTTTTTCCTCAGAGCGGGGTTCTCATCTTTGG
GAAGCAAGGCTCAGAGAAAACAAATGTGGACATTGAAAAGGTCATGATTACAGACGAAGAGGAAATCAGG
ACAACCAATCCCGTGGCTACGGAGCAGTATGGTTCTGTATCTACCAACCTCCAGAGAGGCAACAGACAAG
CAGCTACCGCAGATGTCAACACACAAGGCGTTCTTCCAGGCATGGTCTGGCAGGACAGAGATGTGTACCT
TCAGGGGCCCATCTGGGCAAAGATTCCACACACGGACGGACATTTTCACCCCTCTCCCCTCATGGGTGGA
TTCGGACTTAAACACCCTCCTCCACAGATTCTCATCAAGAACACCCCGGTACCTGCGAATCCTTCGACCA
CCTTCAGTGCGGCAAAGTTTGCTTCCTTCATCACACAGTACTCCACGGGACAGGTCAGCGTGGAGATCGA
GTGGGAGCTGCAGAAGGAAAACAGCAAACGCTGGAATCCCGAAATTCAGTACACTTCCAACTACAACAAG
TCTGTTAATGTGGACTTTACTGTGGACACTAATGGCGTGTATTCAGAGCCTCGCCCCATTGGCACCAGAT
ACCTGACTCGTAATCTGTAATTGCTTGTTAATCAATAAACCGTTTAATTCGTTTCAGTTGAACTTTGGTC
TCTGCGTATTTCTTTCTTATCTAGTTTCCATGGCTACGTAGATAAGTAGCATGGCGGGTTAATCATTAAC
TACAACGCGTTGACATTGATTATTGACTAGTTATTAATAGTAATCAATTACGGGGTCATTAGTTCATAGC
CCATATATGGAGTTCCGCGTTACATAACTTACGGTAAATGGCCCGCCTGGCTGACCGCCCAACGACCCCC
GCCCATTGACGTCAATAATGACGTATGTTCCCATAGTAACGCCAATAGGGACTTTCCATTGACGTCAATG
GGTGGAGTATTTACGGTAAACTGCCCACTTGGCAGTACATCAAGTGTATCATATGCCAAGTACGCCCCCT
ATTGACGTCAATGACGGTAAATGGCCCGCCTGGCATTATGCCCAGTACATGACCTTATGGGACTTTCCTA
CTTGGCAGTACATCTACGTATTAGTCATCGCTATTACCATGGTGATGCGGTTTTGGCAGTACATCAATGG
GCGTGGATAGCGGTTTGACTCACGGGGATTTCCAAGTCTCCACCCCATTGACGTCAATGGGAGTTTGTTT
TGGCACCAAAATCAACGGGACTTTCCAAAATGTCGTAACAACTCCGCCCCATTGACGCAAATGGGCGGTA
GGCGTGTACGGTGGGAGGTCTATATAAGCAGAGCTCTCTGGCTAACTAGAGAACCCACTGCTTACTGGCT
TATCGAAATTAATACGACTCACTATAGGGAGACCCAAGCTGGCTAGCATGGCTGCCGATGGTTATCTTCC
AGATTGGCTCGAGGACACTCTCTCTGAAGGAATAAGACAGTGGTGGAAGCTCAAACCTGGCCCACCACCA
CCAAAGCCCGCAGAGCGGCATAAGGACGACAGCAGGGGTCTTGTGCTTCCTGGGTACAAGTACCTCGGAC
CCTTCAACGGACTCGACAAGGGAGAGCCGGTCAACGAGGCAGACGCCGCGGCCCTCGAGCACGACAAAGC
CTACGACCGGCAGCTCGACAGCGGAGACAACCCGTACCTCAAGTACAACCACGCCGACGCGGAGTTTCAG
GAGCGCCTTAAAGAAGATACGTCTTTTGGGGGCAACCTCGGACGAGCAGTCTTCCAGGCGAAAAAGAGGG
TTCTTGAACCTCTGGGCCTGGTTGAGGAACCTGTTAAGACCGCTCCGGGAAAAAAGAGGCCGGTAGAGCA
CTCTCCTGTGGAGCCAGACTCCTCCTCGGGAACCGGAAAGGCGGGCCAGCAGCCTGCAAGAAAAAGATTG
AATTTTGGTCAGACTG
[64 nt withheld, positions 8313-8376]
CGGAACTAATACCCTCGCTACAGGCAGTGGCGCACCACTC
[69 nt withheld, positions 8417-8485]
CTC
[433 nt withheld, positions 8489-8921]
TGAACAACGGGAGTCAGGCAGTAGGACGCTCTTCATTTTACTGCCTGGAGTACTTTCCTTCTCAGATGCT
GCGTACCGGAAACAACTTTACCTTCAGCTACACTTTTGAGGACGTTCCTTTCCACAGCAGCTACGCTCAC
AGCCAGAGTCTGGACCGTCTCATGAATCCTCTCATCGACCAGTACCTGTATTACTTGAGCAGAACAAACA
CTCCAAGTGGATAGACCACGCAGTCAAGGCTTCAGTTTTCTCAGGCCGGAGCGAGTGACATTCGGGACCA
GTCTAGGAACTGGCTTCCTGGACCCTGTTACCGCCAGCAGCGAGTATCAAAGACATCTGCGGATAACAAC
AACAGTGAATACTCGTGGACTGGAGCTACCAAGTACCACCTCAATGGCAGAGACTCTCTGGTGAATCCGG
GCCCGGCCATGGCAAGCCACAAGGACGATGAAGAAAAGTTTTTTCCTCAGAGCGGGGTTCTCATCTTTGG
GAAGCAAGGCTCAGAGAAAACAAATGTGGACATTGAAAAGGTCATGATTACAGACGAAGAGGAAATCAGG
ACAACCAATCCCGTGGCTACGGAGCAGTATGGTTCTGTATCTACCAACCTCCAGAGAGGCAACAGACAAG
CAGCTACCGCAGATGTCAACACACAAGGCGTTCTTCCAGGCATGGTCTGGCAGGACAGAGATGTGTACCT
TCAGGGGCCCATCTGGGCAAAGATTCCACACACGGACGGACATTTTCACCCCTCTCCCCTCATGGGTGGA
TTCGGACTTAAACACCCTCCTCCACAGATTCTCATCAAGAACACCCCGGTACCTGCGAATCCTTCGACCA
CCTTCAGTGCGGCAAAGTTTGCTTCCTTCATCACACAGTACTCCACGGGACAGGTCAGCGTGGAGATCGA
GTGGGAGCTGCAGAAGGAAAACAGCAAACGCTGGAATCCCGAAATTCAGTACACTTCCAACTACAACAAG
TCTGTTAATGTGGACTTTACTGTGGACACTAATGGCGTGTATTCAGAGCCTCGCCCCATTGGCACCAGAT
ACCTGACTCGTAATCTGTAATTGCTTGTTAATCAATAAACCGTTTAATTCGTTTCAGTTGAACTTTGGTC
TCTGCGTATTTCTTTCTTATCTAGTTTCCATGGCTACGTAGATAAGTAGCATGGCGGGTTAATCATTAAC
TACAGCCCTAGGGGTGCGAGCGGATCGAGCAGTGTCGATCACTACTGGACCGCGAGCTGTGCTGCGACCC
GTGATCTTACGGCATTATACGTATGATCGGTCCACGATCAGCTAGATTATCTAGTCAGCTTGATGTCATA
GCTGTTTCCTGAGGCTCAATACTGACCATTTAAATCATACCTGACCTCCATAGCAGAAAGTCAAAAGCCT
CCGACCGGAGGCTTTTGACTTGATCGGCACGTAAGAGGTTCCAACTTTCACCATAATGAAATAAGATCAC
TACCGGGCGTATTTTTTGAGTTATCGAGATTTTCAGGAGCTAAGGAAGCTAAAATGAGCCATATTCAACG
GGAAACGTCTTGCTTGAAGCCGCGATTAAATTCCAACATGGATGCTGATTTATATGGGTATAAATGGGCT
CGCGATAATGTCGGGCAATCAGGTGCGACAATCTATCGATTGTATGGGAAGCCCGATGCGCCAGAGTTGT
TTCTGAAACATGGCAAAGGTAGCGTTGCCAATGATGTTACAGATGAGATGGTCAGGCTAAACTGGCTGAC
GGAATTTATGCCTCTTCCGACCATCAAGCATTTTATCCGTACTCCTGATGATGCATGGTTACTCACCACT
GCGATCCCAGGGAAAACAGCATTCCAGGTATTAGAAGAATATCCTGATTCAGGTGAAAATATTGTTGATG
CGCTGGCAGTGTTCCTGCGCCGGTTGCATTCGATTCCTGTTTGTAATTGTCCTTTTAACGGCGATCGCGT
ATTTCGTCTCGCTCAGGCGCAATCACGAATGAATAACGGTTTGGTTGGTGCGAGTGATTTTGATGACGAG
CGTAATGGCTGGCCTGTTGAACAAGTCTGGAAAGAAATGCATAAACTCTTGCCATTCTCACCGGATTCAG
TCGTCACTCATGGTGATTTCTCACTTGATAACCTTATTTTTGACGAGGGGAAATTAATAGGTTGTATTGA
TGTTGGACGAGTCGGAATCGCAGACCGATACCAGGATCTTGCCATCCTATGGAACTGCCTCGGTGAGTTT
TCTCCTTCATTACAGAAACGGCTTTTTCAAAAATATGGTATTGATAATCCTGATATGAATAAATTGCAGT
TTCACTTGATGCTCGATGAGTTTTTCTAATGAGGACCTAAATGTAATCACCTGGCTCACCTTCGGGTGGG
CCTTTCTGCGTTGCTGGCGTTTTTCCATAGGCTCCGCCCCCCTGACGAGCATCACAAAAATCGATGCTCA
AGTCAGAGGTGGCGAAACCCGACAGGACTATAAAGATACCAGGCGTTTCCCCCTGGAAGCTCCCTCGTGC
GCTCTCCTGTTCCGACCCTGCCGCTTACCGGATACCTGTCCGCCTTTCTCCCTTCGGGAAGCGTGGCGCT
TTCTCATAGCTCACGCTGTAGGTATCTCAGTTCGGTGTAGGTCGTTCGCTCCAAGCTGGGCTGTGTGCAC
GAACCCCCCGTTCAGCCCGACCGCTGCGCCTTATCCGGTAACTATCGTCTTGAGTCCAACCCGGTAAGAC
ACGACTTATCGCCACTGGCAGCAGCCACTGGTAACAGGATTAGCAGAGCGAGGTATGTAGGCGGTGCTAC
AGAGTTCTTGAAGTGGTGGCCTAACTACGGCTACACTAGAAGAACAGTATTTGGTATCTGCGCTCTGCTG
AAGCCAGTTACCTCGGAAAAAGAGTTGGTAGCTCTTGATCCGGCAAACAAACCACCGCTGGTAGCGGTGG
TTTTTTTGTTTGCAAGCAGCAGATTACGCGCAGAAAAAAAGGATCTCAAGAAGATCCTTTGATTTTCTAC
CGAAGAAAGGCCCA
Features (pLannotate 1.2.2; 21 found; start..end, strand, type, name):
      5..22      -  CDS            lacZα (fragment): LacZα fragment of β-galactosidase; lacZ fragment
    196..227     +  misc_feature   MCS (fragment): pBluescript multiple cloning site
    235..282     +  protein_bind   FRT: FLP-mediated recombination occurs in the 8-bp core sequence TCTAGAAA (Turan and Bode, 2011). FLP recombinase from the Saccharomyces cerevisiae 2μ plasmid
    972..2162    +  CDS            Rep52: REP52_AAV2S - Experimental evidence at protein level: Swiss-Prot protein existence level 1. Plays a critical role during packaging of viral DNA into empty capsids, where they are thought to be part of the packaging motor complex. The single stranded genomic DNA is packaged in a 3' to 5' direction and requires the association between viral DNA and Rep40. Regulates host PKA activity by interacting with host PRKX as a mechanism to interfere with helper virus propagation and to promote its own replication. From Adeno-associated virus 2 (isolate Srivastava/1982) (AAV-2).
   2182..4386    +  CDS            VP1 (sequence partly withheld): CAPSD_AAV2S - Experimental evidence at protein level: Swiss-Prot protein existence level 1. Capsid protein self-assembles to form an icosahedral capsid with a T=1 symmetry, about 22 nm in diameter, and consisting of 60 copies of three size variants of the capsid protein VP1, VP2 and VP3 which differ in their N-terminus. The capsid encapsulates the genomic ssDNA. Binds to host cell heparan sulfate and uses host ITGA5-ITGB1 as coreceptor on the cell surface to provide virion attachment to target cell. This attachment induces virion internalization predominantly through clathrin-dependent endocyt
   4524..4903    +  enhancer       CMV enhancer: human cytomegalovirus immediate early enhancer
   4904..5107    +  promoter       CMV promoter: human cytomegalovirus (CMV) immediate early promoter
   5103..5136    +  LTR            5' LTR (truncated) (fragment): truncated 5' long terminal repeat (LTR) from HIV-1
   5152..5170    +  promoter       T7 promoter: promoter for bacteriophage T7 RNA polymerase
   5193..6983    +  CDS            VP1 (fragment) (sequence partly withheld): CAPSD_AAV2S - Experimental evidence at protein level: Swiss-Prot protein existence level 1. Capsid protein self-assembles to form an icosahedral capsid with a T=1 symmetry, about 22 nm in diameter, and consisting of 60 copies of three size variants of the capsid protein VP1, VP2 and VP3 which differ in their N-terminus. The capsid encapsulates the genomic ssDNA. Binds to host cell heparan sulfate and uses host ITGA5-ITGB1 as coreceptor on the cell surface to provide virion attachment to target cell. This attachment induces virion internalization predominantly through clathrin-dependent endocyt
   7118..7497    +  enhancer       CMV enhancer: human cytomegalovirus immediate early enhancer
   7498..7701    +  promoter       CMV promoter: human cytomegalovirus (CMV) immediate early promoter
   7697..7730    +  LTR            5' LTR (truncated) (fragment): truncated 5' long terminal repeat (LTR) from HIV-1
   7746..7764    +  promoter       T7 promoter: promoter for bacteriophage T7 RNA polymerase
   7784..9988    +  CDS            VP1 (sequence partly withheld): CAPSD_AAV2S - Experimental evidence at protein level: Swiss-Prot protein existence level 1. Capsid protein self-assembles to form an icosahedral capsid with a T=1 symmetry, about 22 nm in diameter, and consisting of 60 copies of three size variants of the capsid protein VP1, VP2 and VP3 which differ in their N-terminus. The capsid encapsulates the genomic ssDNA. Binds to host cell heparan sulfate and uses host ITGA5-ITGB1 as coreceptor on the cell surface to provide virion attachment to target cell. This attachment induces virion internalization predominantly through clathrin-dependent endocyt
  10310..10341   +  terminator     tonB terminator: bidirectional E. coli tonB-P14 transcription terminator
  10342..10444   +  promoter       cat promoter: promoter of the E. coli cat gene encoding chloramphenicol acetyltransferase
  10445..11260   +  CDS            KanR: aminoglycoside phosphotransferase; aph(3')-Ia; confers resistance to kanamycin in bacteria or G418 (Geneticin®) in eukaryotes
  11284..11311   +  terminator     T7Te terminator: phage T7 early transcription terminator
  11323..11910   -  rep_origin     ori: high-copy-number ColE1/pMB1/pBR322/pUC origin of replication
  11932..6       -  terminator     T3Te terminator (fragment) (across the origin): phage T3 early transcription terminator
