[The description below was written by a language model from this plasmid's Addgene catalogue record and pLannotate feature annotations shown in this document.]
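Description:
pIDTsmart-RC2-delVP12-VP12-454TAG is an 11.9 kb AAV2 Rep/Cap helper-type plasmid built on the pIDTsmart backbone. It is used to produce AAV2 capsids in mammalian cells that carry a noncanonical amino acid (ncAA) at residue 454 of only the VP1 and VP2 subunits. It is propagated in E. coli as a high-copy plasmid through a ColE1/pUC-type origin. Selection is with kanamycin, using a KanR (aph(3')-Ia) gene driven by the cat promoter, and the bacterial module is insulated by tonB, T7Te and T3Te transcription terminators. Small remnants of lacZα, a pBluescript-type polylinker and an FRT site are also annotated but have no stated role.

The payload consists of three capsid-related units. The first is the AAV2 rep/cap segment (RC2-DelVP12), annotated with Rep52 followed by a full-length cap reading frame. As its name indicates, this copy is modified so that VP1 and VP2 are not produced, presumably leaving it as the source of wild-type VP3 and the Rep functions, although the specific mutations are not given in the record. Two separate cassettes follow, each with a CMV enhancer/promoter and a T7 promoter. One drives a shorter capsid reading frame consistent with VP2, and the other a full-length VP1 frame. According to the catalogue entry, both carry an amber (TAG) codon at position 454. No polyadenylation signals are annotated.

When the plasmid is co-expressed with an orthogonal suppressor tRNA/synthetase pair, which it does not encode, the TAG codons are read through to install the ncAA. This restricts the chemical handle to the minor capsid proteins. The arrangement gives control over the site and stoichiometry of capsid modification when making AAV conjugates. The catalogue lists the VP inserts as human, though the annotated sequences are from AAV2.
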