Addgene plasmid #240061: pIDTsmart-RC2-delVP12-VP12-454TAG
Purpose: Express AAV2 capsid with ncAA mutant at site 454 of VP1 and VP2
Depositing lab: Abhishek Chatterjee. Depositing organization: Boston College. Publication: Precise Manipulation of the Site and Stoichiometry of Capsid Modification Enables Optimization of Functional Adeno-Associated Virus Conjugates. Erickson SB, Pham Q, Cao X, Glicksman J, Kelemen RE, Shahraeini SS, Bodkin S, Kiyam Z, Chatterjee A. Bioconjug Chem. 2024 Jan 17;35(1):64-71. doi: 10.1021/acs.bioconjchem.3c00411. Epub 2023 Dec 16. PubMed 38103182.
Backbone
  Vector backbone: pIDTsmart
  Vector type: Mammalian Expression, AAV
Growth in bacteria
  Bacterial resistance: Kanamycin, 50 μg/mL
  Growth temperature: 37°C
  Growth strain: NEB Stable
  Copy number: High Copy
Gene/Insert 1
  Gene/Insert name: RC2-DelVP12
Gene/Insert 2
  Gene/Insert name: VP1-454-TAG
  Species: H. sapiens (human)
Gene/Insert 3
  Gene/Insert name: VP2-454-TAG
  Species: H. sapiens (human)
Terms and licenses: Academic/Nonprofit Terms; Industry Terms: Not Available to Industry
How to cite: pIDTsmart-RC2-delVP12-VP12-454TAG was a gift from Abhishek Chatterjee (Addgene plasmid # 240061 ; http://n2t.net/addgene:240061 ; RRID:Addgene_240061)
